>Addgene plasmid #35943 | pcDNA4/HisMax-Synectin | addgene partial sequence | sequence record 44633 | CMV-F 5'-CGCAAATGGGCGGTAGGCGTG-3'
GAGCTCTCTGGCTAACTAGAGAACCCACTGCTTACTGGCTTATCGAAATTAATACGACTCACTATAGGGA
GACCCAAGCTGGCTAGCGTTTAAACTTAAGCTTAGCGCAGAGGCTTGGGGCAGCCGAGCGGCAGCCAGGC
CCCGGCCCGGGCCTCGGTTCCAGAAGGGAGAGGAGCCCGCCAAGGCGCGCAAGAGAGCGGGCTGCCTCGC
AGTCCGAGCCGGAGAGGGAGCGCGAGCCGCGCCGGCCCCGGACGGCCTCCGAAACCATGGGGGGTTCTCA
TCATCATCATCATCATGGTATGGCTAGCATGACTGGTGGACAGCAAATGGGTCGGGATCTGTACGACGAT
GACGATAAGGTACCAGGATCCCTGCTCATGCCACTGGGACTGGGGCGAAGGAAGAAAGCACCGCCTCTGG
TGGAAAATGAGGAGGCGGAGCCAAGCCGGAGTGGGCTGGGTGTTGGGGAGCCTGGGCCCCTGGGTGGGAG
CGCAGCAGGAGAATCCCAGATGGGCTTGCCCCCACCTCCTGCTGCCCTCCGGCCTCGCCTCGTGTTCCAT
ACCCAGCTGGCCCACGGCAGCCCCACAGGCCGCATCGAGGGCTTCACTAATGTCAAGGAGCTGTACGGCA
AGATCGCTGAGGCCTTCCGACTACCAGCTGCTGAGGTGATGTTCTGCACCCTCAACACCCACAAAGTGGA
CATGGACAGACT
