[The description below was written by a language model from this plasmid's Addgene catalogue record.]
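Description:
pcDNA4/HisMax-Synectin is a mammalian expression plasmid built on the commercial pcDNA4/HisMax backbone (about 5.25 kb without insert). It is propagated in E. coli as a high-copy plasmid under ampicillin selection. It also carries a Zeocin resistance marker, which allows selection of transfected mammalian cells and, in principle, derivation of stable lines. No feature table accompanies the record, so the origin of replication, the polyadenylation signal and any other backbone elements are not individually documented here.

The insert is mouse synectin, the product of the Gipc1 gene (also known as GIPC, among other aliases), a PDZ domain-containing adaptor protein. The CMV promoter, a strong constitutive viral promoter widely used in mammalian cells, drives its transcription. The coding sequence is fused in frame to two N-terminal tags supplied by the backbone. The 6xHis tag permits metal-affinity purification or pull-down, and the Xpress epitope allows antibody detection by immunoblotting or immunofluorescence. The insert was placed by restriction cloning, but the sites used are not recorded.

Relative to the reference protein sequence, the insert carries a K111R substitution. The depositor attributes this to one of several known sequence conflicts for this protein rather than to an engineered mutation, and notes that the plasmid matches the one used in the associated publication. That work examined how binding of internalized receptors to the synectin PDZ domain recruits myosin VI to endocytic vesicles. The construct is therefore suited to expressing tagged synectin in cultured mammalian cells for localization, interaction and trafficking studies.
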