Addgene plasmid #35943: pcDNA4/HisMax-Synectin
Depositing lab: Arie Horowitz. Depositing organization: Dartmouth College and Medical School. Publication: Binding of internalized receptors to the PDZ domain of GIPC/synectin recruits myosin VI to endocytic vesicles. Naccache SN, Hasson T, Horowitz A. Proc Natl Acad Sci U S A. 2006 Aug 22;103(34):12735-40. Epub 2006 Aug 14. 10.1073/pnas.0605317103 PubMed 16908842.
Backbone
  Vector backbone: pcDNA4/HisMax
  Backbone manufacturer: Invitrogen
  Backbone size w/o insert (bp): 5250
  Vector type: Mammalian Expression
  Selectable markers: Zeocin
Growth in bacteria
  Bacterial resistance: Ampicillin, 100 μg/mL
  Growth temperature: 37°C
  Growth strain: DH5alpha
  Copy number: High Copy
Gene/Insert
  Gene/Insert name: Synectin (alt names: Syn; Gipc1)
  Species: M. musculus (mouse)
  Mutation: K111R
  Entrez Gene: Gipc1 (a.k.a. GIPC, Glut1CIP, Rgs19ip1, Semcap1, TIP-2, TaxIP2)
  Promoter: CMV
  Tag / fusion protein: Xpress (N terminal on backbone); 6xHIS (N terminal on backbone)
  Cloning method: Restriction Enzyme; 5′ cloning site NA (unknown if destroyed); 3′ cloning site NA (unknown if destroyed)
  Sequencing primers: 5′ CMV fwd
Terms and licenses: Academic/Nonprofit Terms; Industry Terms: Not Available to Industry
Depositor comments: This construct contains a K111R mutation when compared to GenBank ID NP_061241.1 This mutation is most likely a sequence conflict, one of several (see Uniprot entry Q9Z0G0). The plasmid is exactly as described in the associated publication.
How to cite: pcDNA4/HisMax-Synectin was a gift from Arie Horowitz (Addgene plasmid # 35943 ; http://n2t.net/addgene:35943 ; RRID:Addgene_35943)
